>Addgene plasmid #14876 | BKAR-T/A | addgene partial sequence | sequence record 21443 | 14876 with CKAR-F (GGGATTAGGTATGTTACAAG)
TGGTGAAAAGTTAGGAGGATCCGGAGGTAGGAAGCGTGACAGACTTGGAGCTCTAGGAATCGGTGGATCT
GGTGGAGTGAGCAAGGGCGAGGAGCTGTTCACCGGGGTGGTGCCCATCCTGGTCGAGCTGGACGGCGACG
TAAACGGCCACAAGTTCAGCGTGTCCGGCGAGGGCGAGGGCGATGCCACCTACGGCAAGCTGACCCTGAA
GTTCATCTGCACCACCGGCAAGCTGCCCGTGCCCTGGCCCACCCTCGTGACCACCTTCGGCTACGGCCTG
ATGTGCTTCGCCCGCTACCCCGACCACATGAAGCAGCACGACTTCTTCAAGTCCGCCATGCCCGAAGGCT
ACGTCCAGGAGCGCACCATCTTCTTCAAGGACGACGGCAACTACAAGACCCGCGCCGAGGTGAAGTTCGA
GGGCGACACCCTGGTGAACCGCATCGAGCTGAAGGGCATCGACTTCAAGGAGGACGGCAACATCCTGGGG
CACAAGCTGGAGTACAACTACAACAGCCACAACGTCTATATCATGGCCGACAAGCAGAAGAACGGCATCA
AGGTGAACTTCAAGATCCGCCACAACATCGAGGACGGCAGCGTGCAGCTCGCCGACCACTACCAGCAGAA
CACCCCCATCGGCGACGGCCCCGTGCTGCTGCCCGACAACCACTACCTG
