[The description below was written by a language model from this plasmid's Addgene catalogue record.]
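Description:
BKAR-T/A is a mammalian expression plasmid built on the pcDNA3 backbone (about 5.4 kb without insert) that encodes a non-phosphorylatable control version of the B kinase activity reporter, a genetically encoded fluorescent sensor for protein kinase B/Akt signaling. It is maintained in E. coli as a high-copy plasmid under ampicillin selection, and it carries a neomycin resistance marker so that transfected mammalian cells can be selected with G418. The record does not list the promoter explicitly. pcDNA3 vectors normally drive inserts from the CMV immediate-early promoter, and the T7 primer site upstream of the insert is noted as the 5′ sequencing primer. The reporter cassette was placed between HindIII and XbaI sites, both of which remain intact.

The insert is a single-chain fusion arranged as CFP, an FHA2 phosphothreonine-binding domain, a short kinase substrate peptide, and YFP. In the parental reporter, phosphorylation of the threonine in the substrate peptide allows it to be bound intramolecularly by the FHA2 domain. This changes the conformation of the protein and therefore the energy transfer (FRET) between the CFP donor and YFP acceptor, giving an optical readout of kinase activity in living cells. In BKAR-T/A that phosphoacceptor threonine has been replaced with alanine, so the peptide cannot be phosphorylated and should not engage the FHA2 domain. The construct therefore serves as a negative control in live-cell imaging, used to check that FRET changes seen with the wild-type reporter depend on phosphorylation at that site rather than on unrelated effects on the fluorophores.
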