Addgene plasmid #14876: BKAR-T/A
Depositing lab: Alexandra Newton. Depositing organization: University of California, San Diego (UCSD). Publication: Spatio-temporal dynamics of protein kinase B/Akt signaling revealed by a genetically encoded fluorescent reporter. Kunkel MT, Ni Q, Tsien RY, Zhang J, Newton AC. J Biol Chem. 2005 Feb 18. 280(7):5581-7. 10.1074/jbc.M411534200 PubMed 15583002.
Backbone
  Vector backbone: pcDNA3
  Backbone manufacturer: Invitrogen
  Backbone size w/o insert (bp): 5400
  Vector type: Mammalian Expression
  Selectable markers: Neomycin (select with G418)
Growth in bacteria
  Bacterial resistance: Ampicillin, 100 μg/mL
  Growth temperature: 37°C
  Growth strain: DH5alpha
  Copy number: High Copy
Gene/Insert
  Gene/Insert name: B kinase activity reporter (alt name: CFP-FHA2-peptide-YFP)
  Mutation: T/A
  Tag / fusion protein: CFP (N terminal on insert); YFP (C terminal on insert)
  Cloning method: Restriction Enzyme; 5′ cloning site HindIII (not destroyed); 3′ cloning site XbaI (not destroyed)
  Sequencing primers: 5′ T7
Terms and licenses: Academic/Nonprofit Terms; Industry Terms: Not Available to Industry
Depositor comments: The phosphoacceptor threonine was mutated to an alanine to create BKAR-T/A. Substrate sequence: RKRDRLGALGI.
How to cite: BKAR-T/A was a gift from Alexandra Newton (Addgene plasmid # 14876 ; http://n2t.net/addgene:14876 ; RRID:Addgene_14876)
